Addgene plasmid #200421: pIA034
Purpose: (Empty Backbone) amyE::(bsdronPA cm), for bsdronPA fusions. PALM integration vector includes codon optimized dronPA FP for B. subtilis. MCS for fast and interchangeable cloning.
Depositing lab: Rut Carballido-López. Depositing organization: INRAE Jouy-en-Josas. Publication: New PALM-compatible integration vectors for use in the Gram-positive model bacterium Bacillus subtilis. Altinoglu I, Carballido-Lopez R. Microbiol Spectr. 2024 Nov 4;12(12):e0161924. doi: 10.1128/spectrum.01619-24. PubMed 39494880.
Backbone
  Vector backbone: pDG364
  Backbone size (bp): 6330
  Vector type: Bacterial Expression
  Selectable markers: Chloramphenicol
  Tag / fusion protein: bsdronPA (C terminal on backbone)
Growth in bacteria
  Bacterial resistance: Ampicillin, 100 μg/mL
  Growth temperature: 37°C
  Growth strain: DH5alpha
  Growth instructions: E. coli: 37°C and selection Ampicillin 100 μg/mL B. subtilis: 30°C and selection Chloramphenicol 5 μg/mL
  Copy number: Low Copy
Gene/Insert
  Cloning method: Gibson Cloning
Terms and licenses: Academic/Nonprofit Terms; Industry Terms: Not Available to Industry
Depositor comments: bsdronPA was amplified from pIA019 using primers oIA054 and oIA055, then cloned into pIA021 digested with BamHI and HindIII, giving plasmid pIA034, amyE::(bsdronPA cm). Please visit https://doi.org/10.1101/2023.03.16.532899 for bioRxiv preprint.
How to cite: pIA034 was a gift from Rut Carballido-López (Addgene plasmid # 200421 ; http://n2t.net/addgene:200421 ; RRID:Addgene_200421)
