[The description below was written by a language model from this plasmid's Addgene catalogue record and pLannotate feature annotations shown in this document.]
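Description:
pIA034 is an empty-backbone integration vector for Bacillus subtilis, built on pDG364 and designed for making protein fusions to a photoswitchable fluorescent protein for PALM super-resolution imaging. It is propagated in E. coli through a ColE1/pMB1-type origin and an ampicillin resistance gene (bla) with its own promoter; the catalogue lists it as low copy. No B. subtilis replication origin is annotated. Instead, the payload lies between two fragments of the B. subtilis amyE (alpha-amylase) gene, which serve as homology arms for recombination into the chromosomal amyE locus. A Staphylococcus-derived cat gene between these arms provides chloramphenicol selection of integrants.

The payload is bsdronPA, a Dronpa-derived photoswitchable green fluorescent protein codon-optimised for B. subtilis. Its coding sequence is flanked on both sides by fragments of a pUC-type multiple cloning site, and the record describes this MCS as allowing fast, interchangeable cloning. The tag is listed as C-terminal on the backbone, so a gene of interest would be placed upstream of bsdronPA. According to the depositor, bsdronPA was amplified from a related plasmid and assembled by Gibson cloning into the parent vector pIA021 cut with BamHI and HindIII. No promoter driving the fusion is annotated or stated, so users would presumably supply one along with their gene.

The remaining annotations are short fragments, including pieces of TcR and a tet promoter, cop, ldh, phage T5 genes, NeoR/KanR, RAF1 and str. These are most likely backbone remnants or spurious similarity hits rather than functional elements. The sequenced record is 7,005 nt, compared with the 6,330 bp listed for the backbone.
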