Features (pLannotate 1.2.2; 19 found; start..end, strand, type, name):
    115..654     +  CDS            amyE (fragment): AMY_BACSU - Also known as amyA. Experimental evidence at protein level: Swiss-Prot protein existence level 1. From Bacillus subtilis (strain 168).
    776..792     +  misc_feature   MCS (fragment): pUC18/19 multiple cloning site
    811..1482    +  CDS            Dronpa: Dronpa is a photoswitchable green fluorescent protein published in 2004, derived from Echinophyllia sp. SC22.
   1486..1505    +  misc_feature   MCS (fragment): pUC18/19 multiple cloning site
   1523..1539    +  promoter       tet promoter (fragment): E. coli promoter for tetracycline efflux protein gene
   1539..1640    +  CDS            cop (fragment): COP1_STAAU - Protein predicted: Swiss-Prot protein existence level 4. Putative control of replication message. From Staphylococcus aureus.
   1825..2472    +  CDS            cat: CAT1_STAAU - Experimental evidence at transcript level: Swiss-Prot protein existence level 2. This enzyme is an effector of chloramphenicol resistance in bacteria. From Staphylococcus aureus.
   2570..2850    +  CDS            TcR (fragment): tetracycline efflux protein; tet; confers resistance to tetracycline
   2846..3868    +  CDS            amyE (fragment): AMY_BACSU - Also known as amyA. Experimental evidence at protein level: Swiss-Prot protein existence level 1. From Bacillus subtilis (strain 168).
   4037..4189    +  CDS            ldh (fragment): LDH_MYCPN - Experimental evidence at protein level: Swiss-Prot protein existence level 1. Catalyzes the conversion of lactate to pyruvate. From Mycoplasma pneumoniae (strain ATCC 29342 / M129).
   4182..4478    +  CDS            TcR (fragment): tetracycline efflux protein; tet; confers resistance to tetracycline
   4479..4661    -  CDS            D20 (fragment): CAPSD_BPT5 - Experimental evidence at protein level: Swiss-Prot protein existence level 1. Major capsid protein that self-associates to form 120 hexamers and 11 pentamers, building the T=13 icosahedral capsid which about 860 Angstroms in diameter. Responsible for its self-assembly into a procapsid. The phage does not need to encode a separate scaffolfing protein because its capsid protein contains the delta domain that carries that function. The capsid gains its final stability through the reorganization of the subunits that takes place upon expansion. DNA encapsidation through the portal trig
   4672..4708    -  CDS            NeoR/KanR (fragment): aminoglycoside phosphotransferase confers resistance to neomycin, kanamycin, and G418 (Geneticin®)
   4840..4941    -  CDS            RAF1 (fragment): RAF_YEAST - Experimental evidence at transcript level: Swiss-Prot protein existence level 2. Antagonizes transcriptional repression of recombinase FLP by REP1-REP2. May play a role in plasmid partitioning. From Saccharomyces cerevisiae (strain ATCC 204508 / S288c) (Baker's yeast).
   4937..4996    -  CDS            ENDON_BPT5 (fragment): Experimental evidence at transcript level: Swiss-Prot protein existence level 2. Endonuclease responsible for the single-chain interruptions (nicks) located at specific positions in the minus strand of the viral genome. From Escherichia phage T5 (Enterobacteria phage T5).
   5063..5152    -  CDS            str (fragment): STR_KLEPN - Protein inferred from homology: Swiss-Prot protein existence level 3. The aminoglycoside phosphotransferases achieve inactivation of their antibiotic substrates by phosphorylation. From Klebsiella pneumoniae.
   5176..5764    -  rep_origin     ori: high-copy-number ColE1/pMB1/pBR322/pUC origin of replication
   5935..6795    -  CDS            AmpR: β-lactamase; bla; confers resistance to ampicillin, carbenicillin, and related antibiotics
   6796..6900    -  promoter       AmpR promoter: bla
>Addgene plasmid #200421 | pIA034 | addgene full sequence | sequence record 405458 | Addgene NGS Result
AACAAAATTCTCCAGTCTTCACATCGGTTTGAAAGGAGGAAGCGGAAGAATGAAGTAAGAGGGATTTTTG
ACTCCGAAGTAAGTCTTCAAAAAATCAAATAAGGAGTGTCAAGAATGTTTGCAAAACGATTCAAAACCTC
TTTACTGCCGTTATTCGCTGGATTTTTATTGCTGTTTCATTTGGTTCTGGCAGGACCGGCGGCTGCGAGT
GCTGAAACGGCGAACAAATCGAATGAGCTTACAGCACCGTCGATCAAAAGCGGAACCATTCTTCATGCAT
GGAATTGGTCGTTCAATACGTTAAAACACAATATGAAGGATATTCATGATGCAGGATATACAGCCATTCA
GACATCTCCGATTAACCAAGTAAAGGAAGGGAATCAAGGAGATAAAAGCATGTCGAACTGGTACTGGCTG
TATCAGCCGACATCGTATCAAATTGGCAACCGTTACTTAGGTACTGAACAAGAATTTAAAGAAATGTGTG
CAGCCGCTGAAGAATATGGCATAAAGGTCATTGTTGACGCGGTCATCAATCATACCACCAGTGATTATGC
CGCGATTTCCAATGAGGTTAAGAGTATTCCAAACTGGACACATGGAAACACACAAATTAAAAACTGGTCT
GATCGATGGGATGTCACGCAGAATTAAATAGTACATAATGGATTTCCTTACGCGAAATACGGGCAGACAT
GGCCTGCCCGGTTATTATTATTTTTGACACCAGACCAACTGGTAATGGTAGCGACCGGCGCTCAGGATCG
CTAGCGAATTCGAGCTCGGTACGGGGATCCTGCGGCCGCCATGTCAGTCATAAAACCGGATATGAAAATC
AAACTCCGTATGGAAGGTGCTGTTAATGGCCATCCTTTCGCTATTGAAGGAGTTGGATTGGGCAAACCTT
TCGAAGGCAAACAATCCATGGATTTGAAGGTGAAAGAAGGAGGTCCGTTACCATTTGCGTATGACATTCT
GACAACGGTGTTTTGCTATGGCAATCGAGTGTTTGCCAAATATCCCGAAAACATCGTTGATTACTTCAAA
CAGAGCTTTCCTGAAGGGTATTCATGGGAACGCTCGATGAACTATGAAGATGGTGGCATTTGTAATGCGA
CAAATGACATAACTCTGGATGGCGACTGCTATATCTACGAGATTCGCTTTGATGGTGTCAATTTTCCGGC
AAATGGACCAGTTATGCAGAAAAGGACCGTGAAATGGGAGCCTTCTACAGAGAAGCTGTATGTCAGAGAT
GGGGTACTTAAAGGCGACGTAAACATGGCATTATCCCTTGAAGGAGGAGGGCATTACCGGTGTGACTTCA
AAACCACGTATAAAGCCAAGAAGGTAGTTCAACTGCCGGATTACCACTTTGTCGATCATCACATTGAGAT
CAAGAGTCATGACAAGGATTACAGCAACGTGAACCTTCATGAACACGCTGAAGCACATTCTGAGTTACCG
AGACAAGCGAAATAAACCTGCAGGCATGCAAGCTTGGCTGTAATTCTCATGTTTGACAGCTTATCATCGG
CAATAGTTACCCTTATTATCAAGATAAGAAAGAAAAGGATTTTTCGCTACGCTCAAATCCTTTAAAAAAA
CACAAAAGACCACATTTTTTAATGTGGTCTTTTATTCTTCAACTAAAGCACCCATTAGTTCAACAAACGA
AAATTGGATAAAGTGGGATATTTTTAAAATATATATTTATGTTACAGTAATATTGACTTTTAAAAAAGGA
TTGATTCTAATGAAGAAAGCAGACAAGTAAGCCTCCTAAATTCACTTTAGATAAAAATTTAGGAGGCATA
TCAAATGAACTTTAATAAAATTGATTTAGACAATTGGAAGAGAAAAGAGATATTTAATCATTATTTGAAC
CAACAAACGACTTTTAGTATAACCACAGAAATTGATATTAGTGTTTTATACCGAAACATAAAACAAGAAG
GATATAAATTTTACCCTGCATTTATTTTCTTAGTGACAAGGGTGATAAACTCAAATACAGCTTTTAGAAC
TGGTTACAATAGCGACGGAGAGTTAGGTTATTGGGATAAGTTAGAGCCACTTTATACAATTTTTGATGGT
GTATCTAAAACATTCTCTGGTATTTGGACTCCTGTAAAGAATGACTTCAAAGAGTTTTATGATTTATACC
TTTCTGATGTAGAGAAATATAATGGTTCGGGGAAATTGTTTCCCAAAACACCTATACCTGAAAATGCTTT
TTCTCTTTCTATTATTCCATGGACTTCATTTACTGGGTTTAACTTAAATATCAATAATAATAGTAATTAC
CTTCTACCCATTATTACAGCAGGAAAATTCATTAATAAAGGTAATTCAATATATTTACCGCTATCTTTAC
AGGTACATCATTCTGTTTGTGATGGTTATCATGCAGGATTGTTTATGAACTCTATTCAGGAATTGTCAGA
TAGGCCTAATGACTGGCTTTTATAATATGAGATAATGCCGACTGTACTTTTTACAGTCGGTTTTCTAATG
TCACTAACCTGCCCCGTTAGTTGAAGAAGGTTTTTATATTACAGCTCCAGATCCTCTACGCCGGACGCAT
CGTGGCCGGCATCACCGGCGCCACAGGTGCGGTTGCTGGCGCCTATATCGCCGACATCACCGATGGGGAA
GATCGGGCTCGCCACTTCGGGCTCATGAGCGCTTGTTTCGGCGTGGGTATGGTGGCAGGCCCCGTGGCCG
GGGGACTGTTGGGCGCCATCTCCTTGCATGCACCATTCCTTGCGGCGGCGGTGCTCAACGGCCTCAACCT
ACTACTGGGCTGCTTCCTAATGCAGGAGTCGCATAAGGGAGAGCGTCGACATGGATGAGCGATGATGATA
TCCGTTTAGGCTGGGCGGTGATAGCTTCTCGTTCAGGCAGTACGCCTCTTTTCTTTTCCAGACCTGAGGG
AGGCGGAAATGGTGTGAGGTTCCCGGGGAAAAGCCAAATAGGCGATCGCGGGAGTGCTTTATTTGAAGAT
CAGGCTATCACTGCGGTCAATAGATTTCACAATGTGATGGCTGGACAGCCTGAGGAACTCTCGAACCCGA
ATGGAAACAACCAGATATTTATGAATCAGCGCGGCTCACATGGCGTTGTGCTGGCAAATGCAGGTTCATC
CTCTGTCTCTATCAATACGGCAACAAAATTGCCTGATGGCAGGTATGACAATAAAGCTGGAGCGGGTTCA
TTTCAAGTGAACGATGGTAAACTGACAGGCACGATCAATGCCAGGTCTGTAGCTGTGCTTTATCCTGATG
ATATTGCAAAAGCGCCTCATGTTTTCCTTGAGAATTACAAAACAGGTGTAACACATTCTTTCAATGATCA
ACTGACGATTACCTTGCGTGCAGATGCGAATACAACAAAAGCCGTTTATCAAATCAATAATGGACCAGAG
ACGGCGTTTAAGGATGGAGATCAATTCACAATCGGAAAAGGAGATCCATTTGGCAAAACATACACCATCA
TGTTAAAAGGAACGAACAGTGATGGTGTAACGAGGACCGAGAAATACAGTTTTGTTAAAAGAGATCCAGC
GTCGGCCAAAACCATCGGCTATCAAAATCCGAATCATTGGAGCCAGGTAAATGCTTATATCTATAAACAT
GATGGGAGCCGAGTAATTGAATTGACCGGATCTTGGCCTGGAAAACCAATGACTAAAAATGCAGACGGAA
TTTACACGCTGACGCTGCCTGCGGACACGGATACAACCAACGCAAAAGTGATTTTTAATAATGGCAGCGC
CCAAGTGCCCGGTCAGAATCAGCCTGGCTTTGATTACGTGCTAAATGGTTTATATAATGACTCGGGCTTA
AGCGGTTCTCTTCCCCATTGAGGGCAAGGCTAGACGGGACTTACCGAAAGAAACCATCAATGATGGTTTC
TTTTTTGTTCATAAATCAGACAAAACTTTTCTCTTGCAAAAGTTTGTGAAGTGTTGCACAATATAAATGT
GAAATACTTCACAAACAAAAAGACATCAAAGAGAAACATACCCTGCAAGGATGCTGATATTGTCTGCATT
TGCGCCGGAGCAAACCAAAAACCTGGTGAGACACGCCTTGAATTAGTAGAAAAGAACTTGAAGATTTTCA
AAGGCATCGTTAGTGAAGTCATGGCGAGCGGATTTGACGGCATTTTCTTAGTCGCGACGCGAGGCTGGAT
GGCCTTCCCCATTATGATTCTTCTCGCTTCCGGCGGCATCGGGATGCCCGCGTTGCAGGCCATGCTGTCC
AGGCAGGTAGATGACGACCATCAGGGACAGCTTCAAGGATCGCTCGCGGCTCTTACCAGCCTAACTTCGA
TCATTGGACCGCTGATCGTCACGGCGATTTATGCCGCCTCGGCGAGCACATGGAACGGGTTGGCATGGAT
TGTAGGCGCCGCCCTATACCTTGTCTGCCTCCCCGCGTTGCGTCGCGGTGCATGGAGCCGGGCCACCTAC
TGAAGTGGATTTCTTTAAGAGCTCCTTTAACTTCCTCACCAGTAGTTGTATCGGTACCATAAGTAGAAGC
AGCAACCCAAGTAGCTTTACCAGCATCCGGTTCAACCAGCATAGTAAGAATCTTACTGGACATCGGCAGT
TCTTCGAACAGTGCGCCAACTACCAGCTCTTTCTGCAGTTCATTCAGGGCACCGGAGAACCTGCGTGCAA
TCCATCTTGTTCAATCATGCGAAACGATCCTCATCCTGTCTCTTGATCCATGGATTACGCGTTAACCCGG
GCCCGCGGATGCATATGATCAGATCTTAAGGCCTAGGTCTAGAGTCTTTGTTTTGACGCCATTAGCGTAC
GTAACAATCCTCGTTAAAGGACAAGGACCTGAGCGGAAGTGTATCGTACAGTAGACGGAGTATACTAGTA
TAGTCTATAGTCCGTGGAATTATTATATTTATCTCCGACGATATTCTCATCAGTGAAATCCAGCTGGAGT
TCTTTAGCAAATTTTTTTATTAGCTGAACTTAGTATTAGTGGCCATACTCCTCCAATCCAAAGCTATTTA
GAAAGATTACTATATCCTCAAACAGGCGGTAACCGGCCTCTTCATCGGGAATGCGCGCGACCTTCAGCAT
CGCCGGCATGTCCCCCTGGCGGACGGGAAGTATCCAGCTCGAGGTCGGGCCGCGTTGCTGGCGTTTTTCC
ATAGGCTCCGCCCCCCTGACGAGCATCACAAAAATCGACGCTCAAGTCAGAGGTGGCGAAACCCGACAGG
ACTATAAAGATACCAGGCGTTTCCCCCTGGAAGCTCCCTCGTGCGCTCTCCTGTTCCGACCCTGCCGCTT
ACCGGATACCTGTCCGCCTTTCTCCCTTCGGGAAGCGTGGCGCTTTCTCATAGCTCACGCTGTAGGTATC
TCAGTTCGGTGTAGGTCGTTCGCTCCAAGCTGGGCTGTGTGCACGAACCCCCCGTTCAGCCCGACCGCTG
CGCCTTATCCGGTAACTATCGTCTTGAGTCCAACCCGGTAAGACACGACTTATCGCCACTGGCAGCAGCC
ACTGGTAACAGGATTAGCAGAGCGAGGTATGTAGGCGGTGCTACAGAGTTCTTGAAGTGGTGGCCTAACT
ACGGCTACACTAGAAGGACAGTATTTGGTATCTGCGCTCTGCTGAAGCCAGTTACCTTCGGAAAAAGAGT
TGGTAGCTCTTGATCCGGCAAACAAACCACCGCTGGTAGCGGTGGTTTTTTTGTTTGCAAGCAGCAGATT
ACGCGCAGAAAAAAAGGATCTCAAGAAGATCCTTTGATCTTTTCTACGGGGTCTGACGCTCAGTGGAACG
AAAACTCACGTTAAGGGATTTTGGTCATGAGATTATCAAAAAGGATCTTCACCTAGATCCTTTTAAATTA
AAAATGAAGTTTTAAATCAATCTAAAGTATATATGAGTAAACTTGGTCTGACAGTTACCAATGCTTAATC
AGTGAGGCACCTATCTCAGCGATCTGTCTATTTCGTTCATCCATAGTTGCCTGACTCCCCGTCGTGTAGA
TAACTACGATACGGGAGGGCTTACCATCTGGCCCCAGTGCTGCAATGATACCGCGAGACCCACGCTCACC
GGCTCCAGATTTATCAGCAATAAACCAGCCAGCCGGAAGGGCCGAGCGCAGAAGTGGTCCTGCAACTTTA
TCCGCCTCCATCCAGTCTATTAATTGTTGCCGGGAAGCTAGAGTAAGTAGTTCGCCAGTTAATAGTTTGC
GCAACGTTGTTGCCATTGCTGCAGGCATCGTGGTGTCACGCTCGTCGTTTGGTATGGCTTCATTCAGCTC
CGGTTCCCAACGATCAAGGCGAGTTACATGATCCCCCATGTTGTGCAAAAAAGCGGTTAGCTCCTTCGGT
CCTCCGATCGTTGTCAGAAGTAAGTTGGCCGCAGTGTTATCACTCATGGTTATGGCAGCACTGCATAATT
CTCTTACTGTCATGCCATCCGTAAGATGCTTTTCTGTGACTGGTGAGTACTCAACCAAGTCATTCTGAGA
ATAGTGTATGCGGCGACCGAGTTGCTCTTGCCCGGCGTCAACACGGGATAATACCGCGCCACATAGCAGA
ACTTTAAAAGTGCTCATCATTGGAAAACGTTCTTCGGGGCGAAAACTCTCAAGGATCTTACCGCTGTTGA
GATCCAGTTCGATGTAACCCACTCGTGCACCCAACTGATCTTCAGCATCTTTTACTTTCACCAGCGTTTC
TGGGTGAGCAAAAACAGGAAGGCAAAATGCCGCAAAAAAGGGAATAAGGGCGACACGGAAATGTTGAATA
CTCATACTCTTCCTTTTTCAATATTATTGAAGCATTTATCAGGGTTATTGTCTCATGAGCGGATACATAT
TTGAATGTATTTAGAAAAATAAACAAATAGGGGTTCCGCGCACATTTCCCCGAAAAGTGCCACCTGACGT
CTAAGAAACCATTATTATCATGACATTAACCTATAAAAATAGGCGTATCACGAGGCCCTTTCGTCTTCAA
GAATT
